>Addgene plasmid #206048 | mini-donor - SOX17-EGFP | addgene full sequence | sequence record 412895 | Addgene NGS Result
GGCGTAATAGCGAAGAGGCCCGCACCGATCGCCCTTCCCAACAGTTGCGCAGCCTGAATGGCGAATGG
[124 nt withheld, positions 69-192]
C
[91 nt withheld, positions 194-284]
A
[49 nt withheld, positions 286-334]
CCTTTGACGTTGGAGTCCACGTTCTTT
[37 nt withheld, positions 362-398]
ACCCTATCTCGGTCTATTCTTTTGATTTATAAGGGATTTTGCCGATTTCGGCCTATTGGTTAAAAAATGA
GCTGATTTAACAAAAATTTAACGCGAATTTTAACAAAATTCAGGGCGCAAGGGCTGCTAAAGGAAGCGGA
ACACGTAGAAAGCCAGTCCGCAGAAACGGTGCTGACCCCGGATGAATGTCAGCTACTGGGCTATCTGGAC
AAGGGAAAACGCAAGCGCAAAGAGAAAGCAGGTAGCTTGCAGTGGGCTTACATGGCGATAGCTAGACTGG
GCGGTTTTATGGACAGCAAGCGAACCGGAATTGCCAGCTGGGGCGCCCTCTGGTAAGGTTGGGAAGCCCT
GCAAAGTAAACTGGATGGCTTTCTTGCCGCCAAGGATCTGATGGCGCAGGGGATCAAGATCTGATCAAGA
GACAGGATGAGGATCGTTTCGCATGATTGAACAAGATGGATTGCACGCAGGTTCTCCGGCCGCTTGGGTG
GAGAGGCTATTCGGCTATGACTGGGCACAACAGACAATCGGCTGCTCTGATGCCGCCGTGTTCCGGCTGT
CAGCGCAGGGGCGCCCGGTTCTTTTTGTCAAGACCGACCTGTCCGGTGCCCTGAATGAACTGCAGGACGA
GGCAGCGCGGCTATCGTGGCTGGCCACGACGGGCGTTCCTTGCGCAGCTGTGCTCGACGTTGTCACTGAA
GCGGGAAGGGACTGGCTGCTATTGGGCGAAGTGCCGGGGCAGGATCTCCTGTCATCCCACCTTGCTCCTG
CCGAGAAAGTATCCATCATGGCTGATGCAATGCGGCGGCTGCATACGCTTGATCCGGCTACCTGCCCATT
CGACCACCAAGCGAAACATCGCATCGAGCGAGCACGTACTCGGATGGAAGCCGGTCTTGTCGATCAGGAT
GATCTGGACGAAGAGCATCAGGGGCTCGCGCCAGCCGAACTGTTCGCCAGGCTCAAGGCGCGCATGCCCG
ACGGCGAGGATCTCGTCGTGACCCATGGCGATGCCTGCTTGCCGAATATCATGGTGGAAAATGGCCGCTT
TTCTGGATTCATCGACTGTGGCCGGCTGGGTGTGGCGGACCGCTATCAGGACATAGCGTTGGCTACCCGT
GATATTGCTGAAGAGCTTGGCGGCGAATGGGCTGACCGCTTCCTCGTGCTTTACGGTATCGCCGCTCCCG
ATTCGCAGCGCATCGCCTTCTATCGCCTTCTTGACGAGTTCTTCTGAATTGAAAAAGGAAGAGTATGAGT
ATTCAACATTTCCGTGTCGCCCTTATTCCCTTTTTTGCGGCATTTTGCCTTCCTGTTTTTGCTCACCCAG
AAACGCTGGTGAAAGTAAAAGATGCTGAAGATCAGTTGGGTGCACGAGTGGGTTACATCGAACTGGATCT
CAACAGCGGTAAGATCCTTGAGAGTTTTCGCCCCGAAGAACGTTTTCCAATGATGAGCACTTTTAAAGTT
CTGCTATGTGGCGCGGTATTATCCCGTATTGACGCCGGGCAAGAGCAACTCGGTCGCCGCATACACTATT
CTCAGAATGACTTGGTTGAGTACTCACCAGTCACAGAAAAGCATCTTACGGATGGCATGACAGTAAGAGA
ATTATGCAGTGCTGCCATAACCATGAGTGATAACACTGCGGCCAACTTACTTCTGACAACGATCGGAGGA
CCGAAGGAGCTAACCGCTTTTTTGCACAACATGGGGGATCATGTAACTCGCCTTGATCGTTGGGAACCGG
AGCTGAATGAAGCCATACCAAACGACGAGCGTGACACCACGATGCCTGTAGCAATGGCAACAACGTTGCG
CAAACTATTAACTGGCGAACTACTTACTCTAGCTTCCCGGCAACAATTAATAGACTGGATGGAGGCGGAT
AAAGTTGCAGGACCACTTCTGCGCTCGGCCCTTCCGGCTGGCTGGTTTATTGCTGATAAATCTGGAGCCG
GTGAGCGTGGGTCTCGCGGTATCATTGCAGCACTGGGGCCAGATGGTAAGCCCTCCCGTATCGTAGTTAT
CTACACGACGGGGAGTCAGGCAACTATGGATGAACGAAATAGACAGATCGCTGAGATAGGTGCCTCACTG
ATTAAGCATTGGTAACTGTCAGACCAAGTTTACTCATATATACTTTAGATTGATTTAAAACTTCATTTTT
AATTTAAAAGGATCTAGGTGAAGATCCTTTTTGATAATCTCATGACCAAAATCCCTTAACGTGAGTTTTC
GTTCCACTGAGCGTCAGACCCCGTAGAAAAGATCAAAGGATCTTCTTGAGATCCTTTTTTTCTGCGCGTA
ATCTGCTGCTTGCAAACAAAAAAACCACCGCTACCAGCGGTGGTTTGTTTGCCGGATCAAGAGCTACCAA
CTCTTTTTCCGAAGGTAACTGGCTTCAGCAGAGCGCAGATACCAAATACTGTTCTTCTAGTGTAGCCGTA
GTTAGGCCACCACTTCAAGAACTCTGTAGCACCGCCTACATACCTCGCTCTGCTAATCCTGTTACCAGTG
GCTGCTGCCAGTGGCGATAAGTCGTGTCTTACCGGGTTGGACTCAAGACGATAGTTACCGGATAAGGCGC
AGCGGTCGGGCTGAACGGGGGGTTCGTGCACACAGCCCAGCTTGGAGCGAACGACCTACACCGAACTGAG
ATACCTACAGCGTGAGCTATGAGAAAGCGCCACGCTTCCCGAAGGGAGAAAGGCGGACAGGTATCCGGTA
AGCGGCAGGGTCGGAACAGGAGAGCGCACGAGGGAGCTTCCAGGGGGAAACGCCTGGTATCTTTATAGTC
CTGTCGGGTTTCGCCACCTCTGACTTGAGCGTCGATTTTTGTGATGCTCGTCAGGGGGGCGGAGCCTATG
GAAAAACGCCAGCAACGCGGCCTTTTTACGGTTCCTGGCCTTTTGCTGGCCTTTTGCTCACATGTTCTTT
CCTGCGTTATCCCCTGATTCTGTGGATAACCGTATTACCGCCTTTGAGTGAGCTGATACCGCTCGCCGCA
GCCGAACGACCGAGCGCAGCGAGTCAGTGAGCGAGGAAGCGGAAGAGCGCCCAATACGCAAACCGCCTCT
CCCCGCGCGTTGGCCGATTCATTAATGCAGCTGGCACGACAGGTTTCCCGACTGGAAAGCGGGCAGTGAG
CGCAACGCAATTAATGTGAGTTAGCTCACTCATTAGGCACCCCAGGCTTTACACTTTATGCTTCCGGCTC
GTATGTTGTGTGGAATTGTGAGCGGATAACAATTTCACACAGGAAACAGCTATGACCATGATTACGCCAA
GCTTGGTACCGAGCTCGGATCCACTAGTAACGGCCGCCAGTGTGCTGGAATTCGCCCTTTTCCTGCAGGG
CATCTCAGTGCCTCACTCCCCACCCCCTCCCCCGGGTCGGGGGAGGCGGCGCGTCCGGCGGAGGGTTGAG
GGGAGCGGGGCAGGCCTGGAGCGCCATGAGCAGCCCGGATGCGGGATACGCCAGTGACGACCAGAGCCAG
ACCCAGAGCGCGCTGCCCGCGGTGATGGCCGGGCTGGGCCCCTGCCCCTGGGCCGAGTCGCTGAGCCCCA
TCGGGGACATGAAGGTGAAGGGCGAGGCGCCGGCGAACAGCGGAGCACCGGCCGGGGCCGCGGGCCGAGC
CAAGGGCGAGTCCCGTATCCGGCGGCCGATGAACGCTTTCATGGTGTGGGCTAAGGACGAGCGCAAGCGG
CTGGCGCAGCAGAATCCAGACCTGCACAACGCCGAGTTGAGCAAGATGCTGGGTGAGTCCGAGTCGCAGA
CCCAGGCGGCCGGGCGCGCTGGCGCGAATCGCTAGGCCGATTTCTTAAACCCCAAACTGTTCTTTGCGAG
CCTGACGCCCAAAACCAGGGGTGTGTAGCGGCCACGTCCTTTCTTAAGGCTCTGGGTTCCCTTCCCGCTT
CCCGCCCTCCGACCCTCCAAAGCAGCTTTCCGCCTTGCTCTCCGGCTCCCGGATTCCCCAGGTGGCCGGG
GGCGCGGGTCCAACGGCTCTGGGAAGGCGACTTCCCGGCACCTCCGGGCGGCGCGAGAGCACCCTTGGCC
CTGAACTGGGCCGGTTGTGTCCATCCCTCGACCCCTTCCCTAGTTAGGTGTCCTTTTCTGTTTTTCGAAC
GACCGGGTGATGGGTGAGCGGAAAGCCGCTTCCAGGAGACCAAAAGAAAGGGGTGCCTTTAGAGGACGGG
TGTTCCCCAAGGGCTCGGACTCAGGAGTCCCAGATCTCCCTCTTTAACTTCACCCCGGTTGCGCAATTCA
AAGTCTGAGGGGGGAGGTGCGTCCAGGTGGGGCCAGGTGGGGCCTGGAGCGGGAGCGCAGCCGATAAGCC
CTGCGCCCCTCTCCCCCTTCCTTCCACTGTGCAGGCAAGTCGTGGAAGGCGCTGACGCTGGCGGAGAAGC
GGCCCTTCGTGGAGGAGGCAGAGCGGCTGCGCGTGCAGCACATGCAGGACCACCCCAACTACAAGTACCG
GCCGCGGCGGCGCAAGCAGGTGAAGCGGCTGAAGCGGGTGGAGGGCGGCTTCCTGCACGGCCTGGCTGAG
CCGCAGGCGGCCGCGCTGGGCCCCGAGGGCGGCCGCGTGGCCATGGACGGCCTGGGCCTCCAGTTCCCCG
AGCAGGGCTTCCCCGCCGGCCCGCCGCTGCTGCCTCCGCACATGGGCGGCCACTACCGCGACTGCCAGAG
TCTGGGCGCGCCTCCGCTCGACGGCTACCCGTTGCCCACGCCCGACACGTCCCCGCTGGACGGCGTGGAC
CCCGACCCGGCTTTCTTCGCCGCCCCGATGCCCGGGGACTGCCCGGCGGCCGGCACCTACAGCTACGCGC
AGGTCTCGGACTACGCTGGCCCCCCGGAGCCTCCCGCCGGTCCCATGCACCCCCGACTCGGCCCAGAGCC
CGCGGGTCCCTCGATTCCGGGCCTCCTGGCGCCACCCAGCGCCCTTCACGTGTACTACGGCGCGATGGGC
TCGCCCGGGGCGGGCGGCGGGCGCGGCTTCCAGATGCAGCCGCAACACCAGCACCAGCACCAGCACCAGC
ACCACCCCCCGGGCCCCGGACAGCCGTCGCCCCCTCCGGAGGCACTGCCCTGCCGGGACGGCACGGACCC
CAGTCAGCCCGCCGAGCTCCTCGGGGAGGTGGACCGCACGGAATTTGAACAGTATCTGCACTTCGTGTGC
AAGCCTGAGATGGGCCTCCCCTACCAGGGGCATGACTCCGGTGTGAATCTCCCCGACAGCCACGGGGCCA
TTTCCTCGGTGGTGTCCGACGCCAGCTCCGCGGTATATTACTGCAACTATCCTGACGTGGCTAGCGCCAC
TAACTTCTCCCTGTTGAAACAAGCAGGGGATGTCGAAGAGAATCCCGGGCCAATGGGCCCAAAGAAGAAG
AGAAAGGTTTCGGTGAGCAAGGGCGAGGAGCTGTTCACCGGGGTGGTGCCCATCCTGGTCGAGCTGGACG
GCGACGTAAACGGCCACAAGTTCAGCGTGTCCGGCGAGGGCGAGGGCGATGCCACCTACGGCAAGCTGAC
CCTGAAGTTCATCTGCACCACCGGCAAGCTGCCCGTGCCCTGGCCCACCCTCGTGACCACCCTGACCTAC
GGCGTGCAGTGCTTCAGCCGCTACCCCGACCACATGAAGCAGCACGACTTCTTCAAGTCCGCCATGCCCG
AAGGCTACGTCCAGGAGCGCACCATCTTCTTCAAGGACGACGGCAACTACAAGACCCGCGCCGAGGTGAA
GTTCGAGGGCGACACCCTGGTGAACCGCATCGAGCTGAAGGGCATCGACTTCAAGGAGGACGGCAACATC
CTGGGGCACAAGCTGGAGTACAACTACAACAGCCACAACGTCTATATCATGGCCGACAAGCAGAAGAACG
GCATCAAGGTGAACTTCAAGATCCGCCACAACATCGAGGACGGCAGCGTGCAGCTCGCCGACCACTACCA
GCAGAACACCCCCATCGGCGACGGCCCCGTGCTGCTGCCCGACAACCACTACCTGAGCACCCAGTCCGCC
CTGAGCAAAGACCCCAACGAGAAGCGCGATCACATGGTCCTGCTGGAGTTCGTGACCGCCGCCGGGATCA
CTCTCGGCATGGACGAGCTGTACAAGTAGGGCCGCCCCTGCAGGCCAGAAGCAGTGTTACACACTTCCTG
GAGGAGCTAAGGAAATCCTCAGACTCCTGGGTTTTTGTTGTTGCTGTTGTTGTTTTTTAAAAGGTGTGTT
GGCATATAATTTATGGTAATTTATTTTGTCTGCCACTTGAACAGTTTGGGGGGGTGAGGTTTCATTTAAA
ATTTGTTCAGAGATTTGTTTCCCATAGTTGGATTGTCAAAACCCTATTTCCAAGTTCAAGTTAACTAGCT
TTGAATGTGTCCCAAAACAGCTTCCTCCATTTCCTGAAAGTTTATTGATCAAAGAAATGTTGTCCTGGGT
GTGTTTTTTCAATCTTCTAAAAAATAAAATCTGGAATCCTGCTTTTTTGCTCTACTAGTACCTCTGTCAC
ACTAGTCTTATCAAAAACCAGTTCTTAAGATCAATGTTAAGTTTATTAGTTAATGTAAATTTCTCATCCT
CGAAAAGGGTGAACATAAATGCCTTTAAGGAGTATATCTAAAAATAAACATTAGGATATCTAAGTTTGAT
GTAATTGTTTCAGGAAGGAAAAAAGAAAAGCATTCTGGAATGAGCCTACTTCAAGTAATCTTAGTTTCTA
AAACTAACAGTTAATATTTTCAATTCCAGTATATCACTTTAAGTAGAAGGGGATGTCCAAGTAATTTTGG
TTTTCTAACTGTTGAATCATAAGCTTGACCTGCCCCCAGAGGCTTTTTGGATGTTTTTATCTGTGTTTTG
CCATCTCTTTACACTCCTCGACATTCAGTTTACCTTAATCTTCACATTTTTACACCTTGGGAAGTGGCAA
GCATCGCTGGGTTTAAGATAAAGGAGTCACAAAAACTAATCAAAATAAAATTTGCATTATGACAACTTTT
AATACACTTTAGCATTTTATTTGATTGGTTTTTTTTTTTTTTTGCTTTTAGATTTAATACATATACGGAC
GATTGCACAGACTTAGGGGAGAATCCATGAATGGTTTGTGTGTAGTGTCCCTATCTATCACCATTACTTT
ATCAAGAAGAAACAGTTACAGGGTTGTGAGTAAAAGATGGGGATCAGCCCCTGTAATCTGCCATACTAAT
CGCTGTGGCACGTCTCACCACATTTGAGATTGAGACATAAATGGAAACAGGTGACTTATAATGGGCATTT
CCTGTGCCAGATGTTTGTTCAATGCCATTCTAAACAGTGTGAGCCTCAACAAACCTGCAGGTTTAGGTGC
TATTTTTCCTATTTTGTAAGAAAAGGAGGCACCAGGCCTTCCCCTGCCATGTATATGAAGGCTTGTATTA
CAAGTTCTTTTGACATATTTCTCACCTGTTTTCCTCTGGGCCAGTATGTATTCATGGGCACTGGGAGAAT
TTACATTCTGTTGATGAGAAACCATATAATTATCCTTAGCAGCAAGTGCTATAGAAAAAGGAAAGGCTTG
GAGGATAGCTTCCAGCATTTACATGGGAGAGATGTCTGAGCTGAAATGATTGGCTGGATTCTCTTGAAAA
AGGGCATGGAATATGTTTTTTAGAAGGGATTCCTGGAATGTGAAGGATAGACAGTTTTAGTGAGGAAAGG
TAAGTTTATTCTGTCAGGCATAACAGGCTGCCTTTAAAAAGGTTAAATTCTTTCTCTTAGCTCAGATGGG
TTGTTTCTGCTTCCAGCCTGAGCTCCTTCTGCAGGGTGTCCCAAGAGTTCCCAGTAGATAAAGTGGACAG
AAGGGCTACCAGCCCAAGTTCAGGGCTGTGCTCAGATTACACTTGGCATTTTCATCATAGTCAGCCCAAG
AAGACTCAGTTTTACCCTTGGCTGCCATCTCTTAACGATATTAAGATAAGTACAGAAAAGAAAAAGAAAA
AGAGTTCTTAGGGGAAAGATCTAAAGTCCTGTAAATTACATCTTTAACTACTCACTAGGCGCAGGTGGAA
AAGCAGGCCGGCCAAAAGGGCGAATTCTGCAGATATCCATCACACTGGCGGCCGCTCGAGCATGCATCTA
GAGGGCCCAATTCGCCCTATAGTGAGTCGTATTACAATTCACTGGCCGTCGTTTTACAACGTCGTGACTG
GGAAAACCCTGGCGTTACCCAACTTAATCGCCTTGCAGCACATCCCCCTTTCGCCAGCT
Features (pLannotate 1.2.2; 14 found; start..end, strand, type, name):
     69..497     +  rep_origin     f1 ori (sequence partly withheld): f1 bacteriophage origin of replication; arrow indicates direction of (+) strand synthesis
    510..809     +  CDS            tnpA (fragment): TN5P_ECOLX - Also known as tnp. Experimental evidence at protein level: Swiss-Prot protein existence level 1. Mediates transposition of transposon Tn5 by a 'cut and paste' mechanism. First, the monomeric transposase binds the 19 bp inverted DNA repeats flanking the transposon. Then, dimerization of the DNA- bound transposase creates a synaptic DNA complex. After nicking of the first DNA strand, excision of the transposon proceeds through a series of intermediates. The transposase then mediates the insertion of the transposon at a new site by strand transfer. The activity of the wild- type tran
    841..1632    +  CDS            neo: KKA2_KLEPN - Also known as kan, nptII. Experimental evidence at protein level: Swiss-Prot protein existence level 1. Resistance to kanamycin, neomycin, paromomycin, ribostamycin, butirosin and gentamicin B. From Klebsiella pneumoniae.
   1636..1652    +  promoter       AmpR promoter (fragment): bla
   1653..2513    +  CDS            AmpR: β-lactamase; bla; confers resistance to ampicillin, carbenicillin, and related antibiotics
   2684..3272    +  rep_origin     ori: high-copy-number ColE1/pMB1/pBR322/pUC origin of replication
   3455..3547    +  CDS            lacI (fragment): lac repressor; lacI; The lac repressor binds to the lac operator to inhibit transcription in E. coli. This inhibition can be relieved by adding lactose or isopropyl-β-D-thiogalactopyranoside (IPTG).
   3560..3581    +  protein_bind   CAP binding site: CAP binding activates transcription in the presence of cAMP. E. coli catabolite activator protein
   3596..3626    +  promoter       lac promoter: promoter for the E. coli lac operon
   3634..3650    +  protein_bind   lac operator: The lac repressor binds to the lac operator to inhibit transcription in E. coli. This inhibition can be relieved by adding lactose or isopropyl-β-D-thiogalactopyranoside (IPTG). lac repressor encoded by lacI
   3854..5707    +  CDS            SOX17: SOX17_HUMAN - Experimental evidence at protein level: Swiss-Prot protein existence level 1. Acts as transcription regulator that binds target promoter DNA and bends the DNA. Binds to the sequences 5'-AACAAT-'3 or 5'- AACAAAG-3'. Modulates transcriptional regulation via WNT3A. Inhibits Wnt signaling. Promotes degradation of activated CTNNB1. Plays a key role in the regulation of embryonic development. Required for normal development of the definitive gut endoderm. Required for normal looping of the embryonic heart tube. Plays an important role in embryonic and postnatal vascular development, in
   5800..6516    +  CDS            EGFP: the original enhanced GFP (Yang et al., 1996) mammalian codon-optimized
   8534..8552    -  promoter       T7 promoter: promoter for bacteriophage T7 RNA polymerase
   8555..65      +  CDS            lacZα (fragment) (across the origin): LacZα fragment of β-galactosidase; lacZ fragment
