[The description below was written by a language model from this plasmid's Addgene catalogue record and pLannotate feature annotations shown in this document.]
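Description:
mini-donor - SOX17-EGFP is a knock-in donor plasmid built on a pUC-type backbone, intended to insert an EGFP reporter at the human SOX17 locus. The associated work concerns making lineage-specific reporters in human pluripotent stem cells. SOX17 is a transcription factor required for definitive endoderm formation, so a reporter at this locus would mark cells that activate SOX17. The plasmid is maintained at high copy in E. coli through the ColE1/pUC origin and is selected with ampicillin via the β-lactamase gene. The annotated sequence also carries an f1 phage origin, a neomycin/kanamycin phosphotransferase coding sequence preceded by a Tn5 transposase fragment, and cloning-vector remnants including the lac promoter and operator, a CAP binding site, a lacI fragment, a lacZα fragment and a T7 promoter. These appear to be backbone carry-over rather than functional parts of the donor.

The payload begins with a roughly 1.85 kb region matched to human SOX17. That span is longer than a SOX17 coding sequence alone would be, so it probably represents genomic sequence serving as the upstream homology arm, although the record does not say this. EGFP follows about 90 bp downstream on the same strand. The catalogue calls the insert nuclear EGFP, but no nuclear localisation signal or linker is annotated, and the short interval between SOX17 and EGFP is uncharacterised. About 2 kb after EGFP is also unannotated and may hold the downstream homology arm, which again is not stated. No separate mammalian promoter is annotated upstream of EGFP, consistent with expression depending on the endogenous SOX17 locus after integration. The nuclease or guide RNA used with this donor is not described.
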