Addgene plasmid #206048: mini-donor - SOX17-EGFP
Purpose: this mini-donor knockin vector can be used to knock EGFP into SOX17 locus
Depositing lab: Xiaojun Lian. Publication: MAGIK: A rapid and efficient method to create lineage-specific reporters in human pluripotent stem cells. Haideri T, Lin J, Bao X, Lian XL. Stem Cell Reports. 2024 May 14;19(5):744-757. doi: 10.1016/j.stemcr.2024.03.005. Epub 2024 Apr 4. PubMed 38579711.
Backbone
  Vector backbone: pUC
  Vector type: knockin donor vector
Growth in bacteria
  Bacterial resistance: Ampicillin, 100 μg/mL
  Growth temperature: 37°C
  Growth strain: NEB Stable
  Copy number: High Copy
Gene/Insert
  Gene/Insert name: nuclear EGFP
Terms and licenses: Academic/Nonprofit Terms; Industry Terms: Not Available to Industry
How to cite: mini-donor - SOX17-EGFP was a gift from Xiaojun Lian (Addgene plasmid # 206048 ; http://n2t.net/addgene:206048 ; RRID:Addgene_206048)
